Addgene plasmid #45612: pSABAD250
Depositing lab: Hideo Iwai. Depositing organization: University of Helsinki, Institute of Biotechnology. Publication: Intermolecular domain swapping induces intein-mediated protein alternative splicing. Aranko AS, Oeemig JS, Kajander T, Iwai H. Nat Chem Biol. 2013 Aug 25. doi: 10.1038/nchembio.1320. PubMed 23974115.
Backbone
  Vector backbone: pBAD
  Backbone manufacturer: Invitrogen
  Backbone size w/o insert (bp): 4597
  Total vector size (bp): 4918
  Vector type: Bacterial Expression
Growth in bacteria
  Bacterial resistance: Ampicillin, 100 μg/mL
  Growth temperature: 37°C
  Growth strain: DH5alpha
  Copy number: Low Copy
Gene/Insert
  Gene/Insert name: NpuDnaBC39 (alt name: C-intein of split NpuDnaB C39 intein)
  Species: nostoc punctiforme
  Insert size (bp): 321
  Promoter: pBAD
  Tag / fusion protein: GB1-H6 (C terminal on insert)
  Cloning method: Restriction Enzyme; 5′ cloning site NdeI (not destroyed); 3′ cloning site KpnI (not destroyed)
  Sequencing primers: 5′ pBAD Forward; 3′ PBAD Reverse
Terms and licenses: Academic/Nonprofit Terms; Industry Terms: Not Available to Industry
Depositor comments: There are 2 mismatches between Addgene's quality control and depositor's reference sequence. These changes are in backbone region and should not affect function.
How to cite: pSABAD250 was a gift from Hideo Iwai (Addgene plasmid # 45612 ; http://n2t.net/addgene:45612 ; RRID:Addgene_45612)
