[The description below was written by a language model from this plasmid's Addgene catalogue record and pLannotate feature annotations shown in this document.]
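Description:
pSABAD250 is a 4.9 kb bacterial expression plasmid built on the Invitrogen pBAD backbone, designed to produce the C-terminal fragment of a split DnaB mini-intein from Nostoc punctiforme (NpuDnaB C39) in E. coli. The 321 bp insert was cloned between NdeI and KpnI sites, both of which were retained. It sits downstream of the arabinose-inducible araBAD promoter and a phage T7 gene 10 ribosome binding site. The divergently transcribed araC gene on the same plasmid supplies the regulator that makes expression respond to L-arabinose. The automated annotation labels the intein segment as a dnaB fragment by homology to the Synechocystis DnaB entry, whereas the catalogue record gives the source as Nostoc punctiforme. The C-intein is fused at its C terminus to GB1, the B1 domain of streptococcal protein G, followed by a hexahistidine tag. The short "capTEV" hit in the feature table most likely just reflects this His tag. Here GB1 acts as the C-extein, a small, soluble model domain, and the His tag allows affinity purification. Transcription ends at the rrnB T1 and T2 terminators.

The plasmid is selected with ampicillin through the bla gene and replicates from a pBR322/ColE1-type origin. The depositor lists it as low copy. A bom site, remnants of rop and the tetracycline resistance gene, and an M13 phage origin are carried over from the backbone. According to the associated publication, the construct was used to study intein-mediated protein splicing, in particular how intermolecular domain swapping leads to alternative splicing products. It would presumably be paired with a matching N-intein fusion for trans-splicing, although the record does not name a partner plasmid. The depositor notes two backbone mismatches against the reference sequence that are not expected to affect function.
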