Features (pLannotate 1.2.2; 17 found; start..end, strand, type, name):
     73..95      +  RBS            RBS: efficient ribosome binding site from bacteriophage T7 gene 10 (Olins and Rangwala, 1989)
    106..252     +  CDS            dnaB (fragment): DNAB_SYNY3 - Experimental evidence at protein level: Swiss-Prot protein existence level 1. Participates in initiation and elongation during chromosome replication; it exhibits DNA-dependent ATPase activity. From Synechocystis sp. (strain PCC 6803 / Kazusa).
    238..395     +  CDS            GB1 (fragment): B1 domain of Streptococcal protein G effective as a solubilizing fusion partner (Cheng and Patel, 2004)
    398..420     +  CDS            capTEV™ (fragment): composite tag for in vivo biotinylation, TEV protease cleavage, and 6xHis tagging
    511..625     +  ncRNA          5S rRNA: Accession: RF00001 - 5S ribosomal RNA
    629..715     +  terminator     rrnB T1 terminator: Escherichia coli rrnB; transcription terminator T1 from the E. coli rrnB gene
    807..834     +  terminator     rrnB T2 terminator: transcription terminator T2 from the E. coli rrnB gene
    852..943     +  promoter       AmpR promoter: bla
    944..1804    +  CDS            AmpR: β-lactamase; bla; confers resistance to ampicillin, carbenicillin, and related antibiotics
   1846..2226    +  rep_origin     M13 ori (sequence partly withheld): M13 bacteriophage origin of replication; arrow indicates direction of (+) strand synthesis
   2412..3000    +  rep_origin     ori: high-copy-number ColE1/pMB1/pBR322/pUC origin of replication
   3186..3326    -  misc_feature   bom: basis of mobility region from pBR322
   3428..3468    -  CDS            rop (fragment): Rop protein, which maintains plasmids at low copy number; rop
   3467..3654    -  CDS            TcR (fragment): tetracycline efflux protein; tet; confers resistance to tetracycline
   3667..3685    +  promoter       tet promoter (fragment): E. coli promoter for tetracycline efflux protein gene
   3775..4653    -  CDS            araC: L-arabinose regulatory protein; araC
   4680..46      +  promoter       araBAD promoter (across the origin): araBAD; promoter of the L-arabinose operon of E. coli; the araC regulatory gene is transcribed in the opposite direction (Guzman et al., 1995)
>Addgene plasmid #45612 | pSABAD250 | depositor full sequence | sequence record 63933 | pSABAD250 plasmid sequence
GATCCTACCTGACGCTTTTTATCGCAACTCTCTACTGTTTCTCCATACCCGTTTTTTTGGGCTAGAAATA
ATTTTGTTTAACTTTAAGAAGGAGATATACATATGAGTGATATTTATTGGGATGAAATAGTTTCAATTGA
ATATAGTGGTGAGGAAGAAGTGTTTGACCTCACCGTTCCTGGTTTGCATAATTTTGTTGCAAATAATATT
ATTGTTCACAATTCCATTGGTACCCAGTACAAACTTATCCTGAACGGTAAAACCCTGAAAGGTGAAACCA
CCACCGAAGCTGTTGACGCTGCTACCGCGGAAAAAGTTTTCAAACAGTACGCTAACGACAACGGTGTTGA
CGGTGAATGGACCTACGACGACGCTACCAAAACCTACACCGTAACGGAATTCCATCATCATCATCATCAT
TAAGCTTGGCTGTTTTGGCGGATGAGAGAAGATTTTCAGCCTGATACAGATTAAATCAGAACGCAGAAGC
GGTCTGATAAAACAGAATTTGCCTGGCGGCAGTAGCGCGGTGGTCCCACCTGACCCCATGCCGAACTCAG
AAGTGAAACGCCGTAGCGCCGATGGTAGTGTGGGGTCCCCCATGCGAGAGTAGGGAACTGCCAGGCATCA
AATAAAACGAAAGGCTCAGTGCAAAGACTGGGCCTTTCGTTTTATCTGTTGTTTGTCGGTGAACGCTCTC
CTGAGTAGGACAAATCCGCCGGGAGCGGATTTGAACGTTGCGAAGCAACGGCCCGGAGGGTGGCGGGCAG
GACGCCCGCCATAAACTGCCAGGCATCAAATTAAGCAGAAGGCCATCCTGACGGATGGCCTTTTTGCGTT
TCTACAAACTCTTTGTTTATTTTTCTAAATACATTCAAATATGTATCCGCTCATGAGACAATAACCCTGA
TAAATGCTTCAATAATATTGAAAAAGGAAGAGTATGAGTATTCAACATTTCCGTGTCGCCCTTATTCCCT
TTTTTGCGGCATTTTGCCTTCCTGTTTTTGCTCACCCAGAAACGCTGGTGAAAGTAAAAGATGCTGAAGA
TCAGTTGGGTGCACGAGTGGGTTACATCGAACTGGATCTCAACAGCGGTAAGATCCTTGAGAGTTTTCGC
CCCGAAGAACGTTTTCCAATGATGAGCACTTTTAAAGTTCTGCTATGTGGCGCGGTATTATCCCGTGTTG
ACGCCGGGCAAGAGCAACTCGGTCGCCGCATACACTATTCTCAGAATGACTTGGTTGAGTACTCACCAGT
CACAGAAAAGCATCTTACGGATGGCATGACAGTAAGAGAATTATGCAGTGCTGCCATAACCATGAGTGAT
AACACTGCGGCCAACTTACTTCTGACAACGATCGGAGGACCGAAGGAGCTAACCGCTTTTTTGCACAACA
TGGGGGATCATGTAACTCGCCTTGATCGTTGGGAACCGGAGCTGAATGAAGCCATACCAAACGACGAGCG
TGACACCACGATGCCTGCAGCAATGGCAACAACGTTGCGCAAACTATTAACTGGCGAACTACTTACTCTA
GCTTCCCGGCAACAATTAATAGACTGGATGGAGGCGGATAAAGTTGCAGGACCACTTCTGCGCTCGGCCC
TTCCGGCTGGCTGGTTTATTGCTGATAAATCTGGAGCCGGTGAGCGTGGGTCTCGCGGTATCATTGCAGC
ACTGGGGCCAGATGGTAAGCCCTCCCGTATCGTAGTTATCTACACGACGGGGAGTCAGGCAACTATGGAT
GAACGAAATAGACAGATCGCTGAGATAGGTGCCTCACTGATTAAGCATTGGTAACTGTCAGACCAAGTTT
ACTCATATATACTTTAGATTGATT
[125 nt withheld, positions 1845-1969]
C
[141 nt withheld, positions 1971-2111]
CCTTTGACGTTGGAGTCCACGTTCTTT
[37 nt withheld, positions 2139-2175]
ACCCTATCTCGGGCTATTCTTTTGATTTATAAGGGATTTTGCCGATTTCGGCCTATTGGTTAAAAAATGA
GCTGATTTAACAAAAATTTAACGCGAATTTTAACAAAATATTAACGTTTACAATTTAAAAGGATCTAGGT
GAAGATCCTTTTTGATAATCTCATGACCAAAATCCCTTAACGTGAGTTTTCGTTCCACTGAGCGTCAGAC
CCCGTAGAAAAGATCAAAGGATCTTCTTGAGATCCTTTTTTTCTGCGCGTAATCTGCTGCTTGCAAACAA
AAAAACCACCGCTACCAGCGGTGGTTTGTTTGCCGGATCAAGAGCTACCAACTCTTTTTCCGAAGGTAAC
TGGCTTCAGCAGAGCGCAGATACCAAATACTGTCCTTCTAGTGTAGCCGTAGTTAGGCCACCACTTCAAG
AACTCTGTAGCACCGCCTACATACCTCGCTCTGCTAATCCTGTTACCAGTGGCTGCTGCCAGTGGCGATA
AGTCGTGTCTTACCGGGTTGGACTCAAGACGATAGTTACCGGATAAGGCGCAGCGGTCGGGCTGAACGGG
GGGTTCGTGCACACAGCCCAGCTTGGAGCGAACGACCTACACCGAACTGAGATACCTACAGCGTGAGCAT
TGAGAAAGCGCCACGCTTCCCGAAGGGAGAAAGGCGGACAGGTATCCGGTAAGCGGCAGGGTCGGAACAG
GAGAGCGCACGAGGGAGCTTCCAGGGGGAAACGCCTGGTATCTTTATAGTCCTGTCGGGTTTCGCCACCT
CTGACTTGAGCGTCGATTTTTGTGATGCTCGTCAGGGGGGCGGAGCCTATGGAAAAACGCCAGCAACGCG
GCCTTTTTACGGTTCCTGGCCTTTTGCTGGCCTTTTGCTCACATGTTCTTTCCTGCGTTATCCCCTGATT
CTGTGGATAACCGTATTACCGCCTTTGAGTGAGCTGATACCGCTCGCCGCAGCCGAACGACCGAGCGCAG
CGAGTCAGTGAGCGAGGAAGCGGAAGAGCGCCTGATGCGGTATTTTCTCCTTACGCATCTGTGCGGTATT
TCACACCGGATATGGTGCACTCTCAGTACAATCTGCTCTGATGCCGCATAGTTAAGCCAGTATACACTCC
GCTATCGCTACGTGACTGGGTCATGGCTGCGCCCCGACACCCGCCAACACCCGCTGACGCGCCCTGACGG
GCTTGTCTGCTCCCGGCATCCGCTTACAGACAAGCTGTGACCGTCTCCGGGAGCTGCATGTGTCAGAGGT
TTTCACCGTCATCACCGAAACGCGCGAGGCAGCAAGGAGATGGCGCCCAACAGTCCCCCGGCCACGGGGC
CTGCCACCATACCCACGCCGAAACAAGCGCTCATGAGCCCGAAGTGGCGAGCCCGATCTTCCCCATCGGT
GATGTCGGCGATATAGGCGCCAGCAACCGCACCTGTGGCGCCGGTGATGCCGGCCACGATGCGTCCGGCG
TAGAGGATCTAATTCTCATGTTTGACAGCTTATCATCGATGCATAATGTGCCTGTCAAATGGACGAAGCA
GGGATTCTGCAAACCCTATGCTACTCCGTCAAGCCGTCAATTGTCTGATTCGTTACCAATTATGACAACT
TGACGGCTACATCATTCACTTTTTCTTCACAACCGGCACGGAACTCGCTCGGGCTGGCCCCGGTGCATTT
TTTAAATACCCGCGAGAAATAGAGTTGATCGTCAAAACCAACATTGCGACCGACGGTGGCGATAGGCATC
CGGGTGGTGCTCAAAAGCAGCTTCGCCTGGCTGATACGTTGGTCCTCGCGCCAGCTTAAGACGCTAATCC
CTAACTGCTGGCGGAAAAGATGTGACAGACGCGACGGCGACAAGCAAACATGCTGTGCGACGCTGGCGAT
ATCAAAATTGCTGTCTGCCAGGTGATCGCTGATGTACTGACAAGCCTCGCGTACCCGATTATCCATCGGT
GGATGGAGCGACTCGTTAATCGCTTCCATGCGCCGCAGTAACAATTGCTCAAGCAGATTTATCGCCAGCA
GCTCCGAATAGCGCCCTTCCCCTTGCCCGGCGTTAATGATTTGCCCAAACAGGTCGCTGAAATGCGGCTG
GTGCGCTTCATCCGGGCGAAAGAACCCCGTATTGGCAAATATTGACGGCCAGTTAAGCCATTCATGCCAG
TAGGCGCGCGGACGAAAGTAAACCCACTGGTGATACCATTCGCGAGCCTCCGGATGACGACCGTAGTGAT
GAATCTCTCCTGGCGGGAACAGCAAAATATCACCCGGTCGGCAAACAAATTCTCGTCCCTGATTTTTCAC
CACCCCCTGACCGCGAATGGTGAGATTGAGAATATAACCTTTCATTCCCAGCGGTCGGTCGATAAAAAAA
TCGAGATAACCGTTGGCCTCAATCGGCGTTAAACCCGCCACCAGATGGGCATTAAACGAGTATCCCGGCA
GCAGGGGATCATTTTGCGCTTCAGCCATACTTTTCATACTCCCGCCATTCAGAGAAGAAACCAATTGTCC
ATATTGCATCAGACATTGCCGTCACTGCGTCTTTTACTGGCTCTTCTCGCTAACCAAACCGGTAACCCCG
CTTATTAAAAGCATTCTGTAACAAAGCGGGACCAAAGCCATGACAAAAACGCGTAACAAAAGTGTCTATA
ATCACGGCAGAAAAGTCCACATTGATTATTTGCACGGCGTCACACTTTGCTATGCCATAGCATTTTTATC
CATAAGATTAGCG
