>Addgene plasmid #45612 | pSABAD250 | addgene partial sequence | sequence record 70794 | pBAD-F 5'-ATGCCATAGCATTTTTATCC-3'
ACGCTTTTTATCGCAACTCTCTACTGTTTCTCCATACCCGTTTTTTTGGGCTAGAAATAATTTTGTTTAA
CTTTAAGAAGGAGATATACATATGAGTGATATTTATTGGGATGAAATAGTTTCAATTGAATATAGTGGTG
AGGAAGAAGTGTTTGACCTCACCGTTCCTGGTTTGCATAATTTTGTTGCAAATAATATTATTGTTCACAA
TTCCATTGGTACCCAGTACAAACTTATCCTGAACGGTAAAACCCTGAAAGGTGAAACCACCACCGAAGCT
GTTGACGCTGCTACCGCGGAAAAAGTTTTCAAACAGTACGCTAACGACAACGGTGTTGACGGTGAATGGA
CCTACGACGACGCTACCAAAACCTACACCGTAACGGAATTCCATCATCATCATCATCATTAAGCTTGGCT
GTTTTGGCGGATGAGAGAAGATTTTCAGCCTGATACAGATTAAATCAGAACGCAGAAGCGGTCTGATAAA
ACAGAATTTGCCTGGCGGCAGTAGCGCGGTGGTCCCACCTGACCCCATGCCGAACTCAGAAGTGAAACGC
CGTAGCGCCGATGGTAGTGTGGGGTCTCCCCATGCGAGAGTAGGGAACTGCCAGGCATCAAATAAAACGA
AAGGCTCAGTCGAAAGACTGGGCCTTTCGTTTTATCTGTTGTTTGTCGGTGAACGCTCTCCTGAGTAGGA
CAAATCCGCCGGGAGCGGATTTGAACGTTGCGAAGCAACGGCCGG
